>Addgene plasmid #65970 | mCherry_C1_miR21 | depositor full sequence | sequence record 112135 | mCherry_C1_miR21 sequence 4744 bps
TAGTTATTAATAGTAATCAATTACGGGGTCATTAGTTCATAGCCCATATATGGAGTTCCGCGTTACATAA
CTTACGGTAAATGGCCCGCCTGGCTGACCGCCCAACGACCCCCGCCCATTGACGTCAATAATGACGTATG
TTCCCATAGTAACGCCAATAGGGACTTTCCATTGACGTCAATGGGTGGAGTATTTACGGTAAACTGCCCA
CTTGGCAGTACATCAAGTGTATCATATGCCAAGTACGCCCCCTATTGACGTCAATGACGGTAAATGGCCC
GCCTGGCATTATGCCCAGTACATGACCTTATGGGACTTTCCTACTTGGCAGTACATCTACGTATTAGTCA
TCGCTATTACCATGGTGATGCGGTTTTGGCAGTACATCAATGGGCGTGGATAGCGGTTTGACTCACGGGG
ATTTCCAAGTCTCCACCCCATTGACGTCAATGGGAGTTTGTTTTGGCACCAAAATCAACGGGACTTTCCA
AAATGTCGTAACAACTCCGCCCCATTGACGCAAATGGGCGGTAGGCGTGTACGGTGGGAGGTCTATATAA
GCAGAGCTGGTTTAGTGAACCGTCAGATCCGCTAGCGCTACCGGTCGCCACCATGGTGAGCAAGGGCGAG
GAGGATAACATGGCCATCATCAAGGAGTTCATGCGCTTCAAGGTGCACATGGAGGGCTCCGTGAACGGCC
ACGAGTTCGAGATCGAGGGCGAGGGCGAGGGCCGCCCCTACGAGGGCACCCAGACCGCCAAGCTGAAGGT
GACCAAGGGTGGCCCCCTGCCCTTCGCCTGGGACATCCTGTCCCCTCAGTTCATGTACGGCTCCAAGGCC
TACGTGAAGCACCCCGCCGACATCCCCGACTACTTGAAGCTGTCCTTCCCCGAGGGCTTCAAGTGGGAGC
GCGTGATGAACTTCGAGGACGGCGGCGTGGTGACCGTGACCCAGGACTCCTCCCTGCAGGACGGCGAGTT
CATCTACAAGGTGAAGCTGCGCGGCACCAACTTCCCCTCCGACGGCCCCGTAATGCAGAAGAAGACCATG
GGCTGGGAGGCCTCCTCCGAGCGGATGTACCCCGAGGACGGCGCCCTGAAGGGCGAGATCAAGCAGAGGC
TGAAGCTGAAGGACGGCGGCCACTACGACGCTGAGGTCAAGACCACCTACAAGGCCAAGAAGCCCGTGCA
GCTGCCCGGCGCCTACAACGTCAACATCAAGTTGGACATCACCTCCCACAACGAGGACTACACCATCGTG
GAACAGTACGAACGCGCCGAGGGCCGCCACTCCACCGGCGGCATGGACGAGCTGTACAAGTCCGGACTCA
GATCTCGAGCTTCAACATCAGTCTGATAAGCTACAAGCTTCGAATTCTGCAGTCGACGGTACCGCGGGCC
CGGGATCCACCGGATCTAGATAACTGATCATAATCAGCCATACCACATTTGTAGAGGTTTTACTTGCTTT
AAAAAACCTCCCACACCTCCCCCTGAACCTGAAACATAAAATGAATGCAATTGTTGTTGTTAACTTGTTT
ATTGCAGCTTATAATGGTTACAAATAAAGCAATAGCATCACAAATTTCACAAATAAAGCATTTTTTTCAC
TGCATTCTAGTTGTGGTTTGTCCAAACTCATCAATGTATCTTAACGCGTAAATTGTAAGCGTTAATATTT
TGTTAAAATTCGCGTTAAATTTTTGTTAAATCAGCTCATTTTTTAACCAATAGGCCGAAATCGGCAAAAT
CCCTTATAAATCAAAAGAATAGACCGAGATAGGGT
[37 nt withheld, positions 1786-1822]
AAAGAACGTGGACTCCAACGTCAAAGG
[49 nt withheld, positions 1850-1898]
T
[91 nt withheld, positions 1900-1990]
G
[124 nt withheld, positions 1992-2115]
CAGGTGGCACTTTTCGGGGAAATGTGCGCGGAACCCCTATTTGTTTATTTTTCTAAATACATTCAAATAT
GTATCCGCTCATGAGACAATAACCCTGATAAATGCTTCAATAATATTGAAAAAGGAAGAGTCCTGAGGCG
GAAAGAACCAGCTGTGGAATGTGTGTCAGTTAGGGTGTGGAAAGTCCCCAGGCTCCCCAGCAGGCAGAAG
TATGCAAAGCATGCATCTCAATTAGTCAGCAACCAGGTGTGGAAAGTCCCCAGGCTCCCCAGCAGGCAGA
AGTATGCAAAGCATGCATCTCAATTAGTCAGCAACCATAGTCCCGCCCCTAACTCCGCCCATCCCGCCCC
TAACTCCGCCCAGTTCCGCCCATTCTCCGCCCCATGGCTGACTAATTTTTTTTATTTATGCAGAGGCCGA
GGCCGCCTCGGCCTCTGAGCTATTCCAGAAGTAGTGAGGAGGCTTTTTTGGAGGCCTAGGCTTTTGCAAA
GATCGATCAAGAGACAGGATGAGGATCGTTTCGCATGATTGAACAAGATGGATTGCACGCAGGTTCTCCG
GCCGCTTGGGTGGAGAGGCTATTCGGCTATGACTGGGCACAACAGACAATCGGCTGCTCTGATGCCGCCG
TGTTCCGGCTGTCAGCGCAGGGGCGCCCGGTTCTTTTTGTCAAGACCGACCTGTCCGGTGCCCTGAATGA
ACTGCAAGACGAGGCAGCGCGGCTATCGTGGCTGGCCACGACGGGCGTTCCTTGCGCAGCTGTGCTCGAC
GTTGTCACTGAAGCGGGAAGGGACTGGCTGCTATTGGGCGAAGTGCCGGGGCAGGATCTCCTGTCATCTC
ACCTTGCTCCTGCCGAGAAAGTATCCATCATGGCTGATGCAATGCGGCGGCTGCATACGCTTGATCCGGC
TACCTGCCCATTCGACCACCAAGCGAAACATCGCATCGAGCGAGCACGTACTCGGATGGAAGCCGGTCTT
GTCGATCAGGATGATCTGGACGAAGAGCATCAGGGGCTCGCGCCAGCCGAACTGTTCGCCAGGCTCAAGG
CGAGCATGCCCGACGGCGAGGATCTCGTCGTGACCCATGGCGATGCCTGCTTGCCGAATATCATGGTGGA
AAATGGCCGCTTTTCTGGATTCATCGACTGTGGCCGGCTGGGTGTGGCGGACCGCTATCAGGACATAGCG
TTGGCTACCCGTGATATTGCTGAAGAGCTTGGCGGCGAATGGGCTGACCGCTTCCTCGTGCTTTACGGTA
TCGCCGCTCCCGATTCGCAGCGCATCGCCTTCTATCGCCTTCTTGACGAGTTCTTCTGAGCGGGACTCTG
GGGTTCGAAATGACCGACCAAGCGACGCCCAACCTGCCATCACGAGATTTCGATTCCACCGCCGCCTTCT
ATGAAAGGTTGGGCTTCGGAATCGTTTTCCGGGACGCCGGCTGGATGATCCTCCAGCGCGGGGATCTCAT
GCTGGAGTTCTTCGCCCACCCTAGGGGGAGGCTAACTGAAACACGGAAGGAGACAATACCGGAAGGAACC
CGCGCTATGACGGCAATAAAAAGACAGAATAAAACGCACGGTGTTGGGTCGTTTGTTCATAAACGCGGGG
TTCGGTCCCAGGGCTGGCACTCTGTCGATACCCCACCGAGACCCCATTGGGGCCAATACGCCCGCGTTTC
TTCCTTTTCCCCACCCCACCCCCCAAGTTCGGGTGAAGGCCCAGGGCTCGCAGCCAACGTCGGGGCGGCA
GGCCCTGCCATAGCCTCAGGTTACTCATATATACTTTAGATTGATTTAAAACTTCATTTTTAATTTAAAA
GGATCTAGGTGAAGATCCTTTTTGATAATCTCATGACCAAAATCCCTTAACGTGAGTTTTCGTTCCACTG
AGCGTCAGACCCCGTAGAAAAGATCAAAGGATCTTCTTGAGATCCTTTTTTTCTGCGCGTAATCTGCTGC
TTGCAAACAAAAAAACCACCGCTACCAGCGGTGGTTTGTTTGCCGGATCAAGAGCTACCAACTCTTTTTC
CGAAGGTAACTGGCTTCAGCAGAGCGCAGATACCAAATACTGTCCTTCTAGTGTAGCCGTAGTTAGGCCA
CCACTTCAAGAACTCTGTAGCACCGCCTACATACCTCGCTCTGCTAATCCTGTTACCAGTGGCTGCTGCC
AGTGGCGATAAGTCGTGTCTTACCGGGTTGGACTCAAGACGATAGTTACCGGATAAGGCGCAGCGGTCGG
GCTGAACGGGGGGTTCGTGCACACAGCCCAGCTTGGAGCGAACGACCTACACCGAACTGAGATACCTACA
GCGTGAGCTATGAGAAAGCGCCACGCTTCCCGAAGGGAGAAAGGCGGACAGGTATCCGGTAAGCGGCAGG
GTCGGAACAGGAGAGCGCACGAGGGAGCTTCCAGGGGGAAACGCCTGGTATCTTTATAGTCCTGTCGGGT
TTCGCCACCTCTGACTTGAGCGTCGATTTTTGTGATGCTCGTCAGGGGGGCGGAGCCTATGGAAAAACGC
CAGCAACGCGGCCTTTTTACGGTTCCTGGCCTTTTGCTGGCCTTTTGCTCACATGTTCTTTCCTGCGTTA
TCCCCTGATTCTGTGGATAACCGTATTACCGCCATGCAT
Features (pLannotate 1.2.2; 15 found; start..end, strand, type, name):
     61..364     +  enhancer       CMV enhancer: human cytomegalovirus immediate early enhancer
    365..568     +  promoter       CMV promoter: human cytomegalovirus (CMV) immediate early promoter
    613..1320    +  CDS            mCherry: mCherry is a basic (constitutively fluorescent) red fluorescent protein published in 2004, derived from Discosoma sp.. It is reported to be a very rapidly-maturing monomer with low acid sensitivity.
   1321..1341    +  misc_feature   MCS (fragment): multiple cloning site
   1364..1408    +  misc_feature   MCS (fragment): multiple cloning site
   1425..1509    +  CDS            large T antigen (fragment): large T antigen from SV40 (simian virus 40)
   1532..1653    +  polyA_signal   SV40 poly(A) signal: SV40 polyadenylation signal
   1687..2115    -  rep_origin     f1 ori (sequence partly withheld): f1 bacteriophage origin of replication; arrow indicates direction of (+) strand synthesis
   2142..2246    +  promoter       AmpR promoter: bla
   2248..2605    +  promoter       SV40 promoter: SV40 enhancer and early promoter
   2640..3434    +  CDS            NeoR/KanR: aminoglycoside phosphotransferase from Tn5; aph(3')-II (or nptII); confers resistance to neomycin, kanamycin, and G418 (Geneticin®)
   3455..3607    +  CDS            ble (fragment): BLE_KLEPN - Experimental evidence at protein level: Swiss-Prot protein existence level 1. Binding protein with a strong affinity to the bleomycin family of antibiotics. Binds to CL990; an antimitotic-antibiotic compound. From Klebsiella pneumoniae.
   3666..3713    +  polyA_signal   HSV TK poly(A) signal: herpes simplex virus thymidine kinase polyadenylation signal (Cole and Stacy, 1985)
   3804..3820    -  polyA_signal   bGH poly(A) signal (fragment): bovine growth hormone polyadenylation signal
   4042..4630    +  rep_origin     ori: high-copy-number ColE1/pMB1/pBR322/pUC origin of replication
