[The description below was written by a language model from this plasmid's Addgene catalogue record and pLannotate feature annotations shown in this document.]
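Description:
mCherry_C1_miR21 is a mammalian expression plasmid built on the Clontech mCherry-C1 backbone that serves as a fluorescent sensor of miR-21 activity. The CMV immediate-early enhancer and promoter drive transcription of the mCherry coding sequence, and a short sequence complementary to miR-21 was cloned between the XhoI and HindIII sites of the multiple cloning site that follows the mCherry open reading frame. The feature table shows the MCS split into two fragments with a small unannotated gap between them, which is consistent with the position of this insert. The record describes the site as lying in the 3' UTR of the transcript, upstream of the SV40 polyadenylation signal. In cells where miR-21 is present, the microRNA can pair with this complementary target and direct silencing of the reporter mRNA, so red fluorescence should fall as miR-21 activity rises.

The plasmid is propagated in E. coli through a high-copy ColE1/pUC-type origin, and an f1 origin is also present. A single NeoR/KanR (Tn5 aminoglycoside phosphotransferase) gene provides both selections: a bacterial bla-type promoter gives kanamycin resistance in bacteria, while the adjacent SV40 enhancer/early promoter, paired with an HSV TK polyadenylation signal, allows G418 selection of transfected mammalian cells. The small annotated fragments of large T antigen, ble and the bGH poly(A) signal appear to be backbone remnants or partial annotation matches rather than functional elements. The record supports use of the construct for monitoring miR-21-mediated repression in mammalian cells, but it does not name specific cell types, experimental designs or any companion control plasmid.
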