Addgene plasmid #65970: mCherry_C1_miR21
Purpose: Expressed mCherry under the control of miR-21 (miR-21 complementary sequence in 3' UTR)
Depositing lab: Thomas Tuschl. Depositing organization: Rockefeller University.
Backbone
  Vector backbone: mCherry-C1
  Backbone manufacturer: Clontech
  Backbone size w/o insert (bp): 4722
  Vector type: Mammalian Expression
  Selectable markers: Neomycin (select with G418)
Growth in bacteria
  Bacterial resistance: Kanamycin, 50 μg/mL
  Growth temperature: 37°C
  Growth strain: DH5alpha
  Copy number: High Copy
Gene/Insert
  Gene/Insert name: miR-21 complementary sequence
  Promoter: CMV
  Cloning method: Restriction Enzyme; 5′ cloning site XhoI (not destroyed); 3′ cloning site HindIII (not destroyed)
  Sequencing primers: 5′ CGTGGAACAGTACGA
Terms and licenses: Academic/Nonprofit Terms; Industry Terms: Not Available to Industry
How to cite: mCherry_C1_miR21 was a gift from Thomas Tuschl (Addgene plasmid # 65970 ; http://n2t.net/addgene:65970 ; RRID:Addgene_65970)
