>Addgene plasmid #65970 | mCherry_C1_miR21 | addgene partial sequence | sequence record 117769 | CMV-F 5'-CGCAAATGGGCGGTAGGCGTG-3'
GAGGAGGATAACATGGCCATCATCAAGGAGTTCATGCGCTTCAAGGTGCACATGGAGGGCTCCGTGAACG
GCCACGAGTTCGAGATCGAGGGCGAGGGCGAGGGCCGCCCCTACGAGGGCACCCAGACCGCCAAGCTGAA
GGTGACCAAGGGTGGCCCCCTGCCCTTCGCCTGGGACATCCTGTCCCCTCAGTTCATGTACGGCTCCAAG
GCCTACGTGAAGCACCCCGCCGACATCCCCGACTACTTGAAGCTGTCCTTCCCCGAGGGCTTCAAGTGGG
AGCGCGTGATGAACTTCGAGGACGGCGGCGTGGTGACCGTGACCCAGGACTCCTCCCTGCAGGACGGCGA
GTTCATCTACAAGGTGAAGCTGCGCGGCACCAACTTCCCCTCCGACGGCCCCGTAATGCAGAAGAAGACC
ATGGGCTGGGAGGCCTCCTCCGAGCGGATGTACCCCGAGGACGGCGCCCTGAAGGGCGAGATCAAGCAGA
GGCTGAAGCTGAAGGACGGCGGCCACTACGACGCTGAGGTCAAGACCACCTACAAGGCCAAGAAGCCCGT
GCAGCTGCCCGGCGCCTACAACGTCAACATCAAGTTGGACATCACCTCCCACAACGAGGACTACACCATC
GTGGAACAGTACGAACGCGCCGAGGGCCGCCACTCCACCGGCGGCA
