>Addgene plasmid #65970 | mCherry_C1_miR21 | addgene partial sequence | sequence record 117770 | SV40pA-R 5'-GAAATTTGTGATGCTATTGC-3'
TTGCATTCATTTTATGTTTCAGGTTCAGGGGGAGGTGTGGGAGGTTTTTTAAAGCAAGTAAAACCTCTAC
AAATGTGGTATGGCTGATTATGATCAGTTATCTAGATCCGGTGGATCCCGGGCCCGCGGTACCGTCGACT
GCAGAATTCGAAGCTTGTAGCTTATCAGACTGATGTTGAAGCTCGAGATCTGAGTCCGGACTTGTACAGC
TCGTCCATGCCGCCGGTGGAGTGGCGGCCCTCGGCGCGTTCGTACTGTTCCACGATGGTGTAGTCCTCGT
TGTGGGAGGTGATGTCCAACTTGATGTTGACGTTGTAGGCGCCGGGCAGCTGCACGGGCTTCTTGGCCTT
GTAGGTGGTCTTGACCTCAGCGTCGTAGTGGCCGCCGTCCTTCAGCTTCAGCCTCTGCTTGATCTCGCCC
TTCAGGGCGCCGTCCTCGGGGTACATCCGCTCGGAGGAGGCCTCCCAGCCCATGGTCTTCTTCTGCATTA
CGGGGCCGTCGGAGGGGAAGTTGGTGCCGCGCAGCTTCACCTTGTAGATGAACTCGCCGTCCTGCAGGGA
GGAGTCCTGGGTCACGGTCACCACGCCGCCGTCCTCGAAGTTCATCACGCGCTCCCACTTGAAGCCCTCG
GGGAAGGACAGCTTCAAGTAGTCGGGGATGTCGGCGGGGTGCTTCACGTAGGCCTTGGAGCCGTACATGA
ACTGAGGGGACAGGATGTCCC
